Addgene plasmid #31376: LCMV:ECFP(loxP)MCS
Depositing lab: Gerhart Ryffel. Depositing organization: Universitaetsklinikum Essen. Publication: FLP and Cre recombinase function in Xenopus embryos. Werdien D, Peiler G, Ryffel GU. Nucleic Acids Res. 2001 Jun 1. 29(11):E53-3. 10.1093/nar/29.11.e53 PubMed 11376165.
Backbone
  Vector backbone: pCS2+
  Backbone size w/o insert (bp): 4100
  Vector type: Mammalian Expression, Cre/Lox
Growth in bacteria
  Bacterial resistance: Ampicillin, 100 μg/mL
  Growth temperature: 37°C
  Growth strain: DH5alpha
  Copy number: High Copy
Gene/Insert
  Gene/Insert name: ECFP(loxP)MCS
  Insert size (bp): 1500
  Cloning method: Restriction Enzyme; 5′ cloning site HindIII (destroyed during cloning); 3′ cloning site NotI (not destroyed)
  Sequencing primers: 5′ n/a
Terms and licenses: Academic/Nonprofit Terms; Industry Terms: Not Available to Industry
Depositor comments: Cre reporter: from blue protein fluorescence to gene of interested inserted into multiple cloning site (MCS)
How to cite: LCMV:ECFP(loxP)MCS was a gift from Gerhart Ryffel (Addgene plasmid # 31376 ; http://n2t.net/addgene:31376 ; RRID:Addgene_31376)
