[The description below was written by a language model from this plasmid's Addgene catalogue record and pLannotate feature annotations shown in this document.]
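Description:
LCMV:ECFP(loxP)MCS is a Cre reporter and conditional expression plasmid built on the pCS2+ backbone, catalogued as a mammalian expression, Cre/lox vector and associated with work on FLP and Cre recombinase function in Xenopus embryos. It is propagated in E. coli as a high-copy plasmid through a ColE1/pUC-type origin, with ampicillin selection provided by the β-lactamase gene. An f1 origin, remnants of the lac region and a T3 promoter are also annotated in the backbone.

The annotated sequence is circular. The simian cytomegalovirus IE94 enhancer/promoter sits at the end of the numbered record and so reads directly into the cassette at its start. That cassette consists of a loxP site, the ECFP coding sequence, an SV40 polyadenylation signal and a second loxP site in the same orientation. Before recombination, the promoter drives cyan ("blue") fluorescent protein, and the floxed poly(A) signal terminates transcripts before they reach downstream sequences. Cre excises the ECFP-poly(A) unit between the two direct loxP repeats. This brings the promoter next to the multiple cloning site, where the user places a gene of interest.

Downstream of the second loxP, the table annotates an SV40 small t antigen fragment with its intron and a further SV40 poly(A) signal, the latter called on the reverse strand. These presumably supply processing signals for the inserted gene, although the MCS itself is not annotated as a feature. According to the depositor, the construct switches cells from blue fluorescence to expression of the inserted gene upon Cre activity. As deposited it carries no gene in the MCS, so loss of ECFP is the only readout of recombination.
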