Features (pLannotate 1.2.2; 20 found; start..end, strand, type, name):
     34..67      +  protein_bind   loxP: Cre-mediated recombination occurs in the 8-bp core sequence (GCATACAT). Cre recombinase
     84..803     +  CDS            ECFP: enhanced CFP mammalian codon-optimized
    811..894     +  CDS            large T antigen (fragment): large T antigen from SV40 (simian virus 40)
    917..1051    +  polyA_signal   SV40 poly(A) signal: SV40 polyadenylation signal
   1053..1086    +  protein_bind   loxP: Cre-mediated recombination occurs in the 8-bp core sequence (GCATACAT). Cre recombinase
   1131..1205    +  CDS            small t antigen (fragment): SV40 (simian virus 40) small t antigen
   1207..1272    +  intron         small t intron: SV40 (simian virus 40) small t antigen intron
   1319..1453    -  polyA_signal   SV40 poly(A) signal: SV40 polyadenylation signal
   1476..1559    -  CDS            large T antigen (fragment): large T antigen from SV40 (simian virus 40)
   1607..1625    -  promoter       T3 promoter: promoter for bacteriophage T3 RNA polymerase
   1670..1686    -  protein_bind   lac operator: The lac repressor binds to the lac operator to inhibit transcription in E. coli. This inhibition can be relieved by adding lactose or isopropyl-β-D-thiogalactopyranoside (IPTG). lac repressor encoded by lacI
   1694..1724    -  promoter       lac promoter: promoter for the E. coli lac operon
   1739..1760    -  protein_bind   CAP binding site: CAP binding activates transcription in the presence of cAMP. E. coli catabolite activator protein
   1773..1865    -  CDS            lacI (fragment): lac repressor; lacI; The lac repressor binds to the lac operator to inhibit transcription in E. coli. This inhibition can be relieved by adding lactose or isopropyl-β-D-thiogalactopyranoside (IPTG).
   2048..2636    -  rep_origin     ori: high-copy-number ColE1/pMB1/pBR322/pUC origin of replication
   2807..3667    -  CDS            AmpR: β-lactamase; bla; confers resistance to ampicillin, carbenicillin, and related antibiotics
   3668..3772    -  promoter       AmpR promoter: bla
   3825..4253    -  rep_origin     f1 ori (sequence partly withheld): f1 bacteriophage origin of replication; arrow indicates direction of (+) strand synthesis
   4258..4324    -  CDS            lacZα (fragment): LacZα fragment of β-galactosidase; lacZ fragment
   4341..5325    +  promoter       CMV IE94 promoter: enhancer/promoter region of simian cytomegalovirus major immediate early transcription unit IE94
>Addgene plasmid #31376 | LCMV:ECFP(loxP)MCS | depositor full sequence | sequence record 14376 | Author sequence
CGCCATTCTGCCTGGGGACGTCGGAGCAAGCTTATAACTTCGTATAGCATACATTATACGAAGTTATAGG
ATCCATCGCCACCATGGTGAGCAAGGGCGAGGAGCTGTTCACCGGGGTGGTGCCCATCCTGGTCGAGCTG
GACGGCGACGTAAACGGCCACAAGTTCAGCGTGTCCGGCGAGGGCGAGGGCGATGCCACCTACGGCAAGC
TGACCCTGAAGTTCATCTGCACCACCGGCAAGCTGCCCGTGCCCTGGCCCACCCTCGTGACCACCCTGAC
CTGGGGCGTGCAGTGCTTCAGCCGCTACCCCGACCACATGAAGCAGCACGACTTCTTCAAGTCCGCCATG
CCCGAAGGCTACGTCCAGGAGCGCACCATCTTCTTCAAGGACGACGGCAACTACAAGACCCGCGCCGAGG
TGAAGTTCGAGGGCGACACCCTGGTGAACCGCATCGAGCTGAAGGGCATCGACTTCAAGGAGGACGGCAA
CATCCTGGGGCACAAGCTGGAGTACAACTACATCAGCCACAACGTCTATATCACCGCCGACAAGCAGAAG
AACGGCATCAAGGCCAACTTCAAGATCCGCCACAACATCGAGGACGGCAGCGTGCAGCTCGCCGACCACT
ACCAGCAGAACACCCCCATCGGCGACGGCCCCGTGCTGCTGCCCGACAACCACTACCTGAGCACCCAGTC
CGCCCTGAGCAAAGACCCCAACGAGAAGCGCGATCACATGGTCCTGCTGGAGTTCGTGACCGCCGCCGGG
ATCACTCTCGGCATGGACGAGCTGTACAAGTAATCTAGAGGATCATAATCAGCCATACCACATTTGTAGA
GGTTTTACTTGCTTTAAAAAACCTCCCACACCTCCCCCTGAACCTGAAACATAAAATGAATGCAATTGTT
GTTGTTAACTTGTTTATTGCAGCTTATAATGGTTACAAATAAAGCAATAGCATCACAAATTTCACAAATA
AAGCATTTTTTTCACTGCATTCTAGTTGTGGTTTGTCCAAACTCATCAATGTATCTTATCATGTCTGGAT
CCATAACTTCGTATAGCATACATTATACGAAGTTATACCTAGGAGATCTCACCGGTGACTAGTCAGGGGG
GATCTGCATGGATCTTTGTGAAGGAACCTTACTTCTGTGGTGTGACATAATTGGACAAACTACCTACAGA
GATTTAAAGCTCTAAGGTAAATATAAAATTTTTAAGTGTATAATGTGTTAAACTACTGATTCTAATTGTT
TGTGTATTTTAGATTCCAACCTATGGAACTGATGAATGGGAGCAGTGGTGGAATGCCAGATCCAGACATG
ATAAGATACATTGATGAGTTTGGACAAACCACAACTAGAATGCAGTGAAAAAAATGCTTTATTTGTGAAA
TTTGTGATGCTATTGCTTTATTTGTAACCATTATAAGCTGCAATAAACAAGTTAACAACAACAATTGCAT
TCATTTTATGTTTCAGGTTCAGGGGGAGGTGTGGGAGGTTTTTTAAAGCAAGTAAAACCTCTACAAATGT
GGTATGGCTGATTATGATCTGCGGCCGCGGCGCCAATGCATTGGGCCCGGTACCCAGCTTTTGTTCCCTT
TAGTGAGGGTTAATTGCGCGCTTGGCGTAATCATGGTCATAGCTGTTTCCTGTGTGAAATTGTTATCCGC
TCACAATTCCACACAACATACGAGCCGGAAGCATAAAGTGTAAAGCCTGGGGTGCCTAATGAGTGAGCTA
ACTCACATTAATTGCGTTGCGCTCACTGCCCGCTTTCCAGTCGGGAAACCTGTCGTGCCAGCTGCATTAA
TGAATCGGCCAACGCGCGGGGAGAGGCGGTTTGCGTATTGGGCGCTCTTCCGCTTCCTCGCTCACTGACT
CGCTGCGCTCGGTCGTTCGGCTGCGGCGAGCGGTATCAGCTCACTCAAAGGCGGTAATACGGTTATCCAC
AGAATCAGGGGATAACGCAGGAAAGAACATGTGAGCAAAAGGCCAGCAAAAGGCCAGGAACCGTAAAAAG
GCCGCGTTGCTGGCGTTTTTCCATAGGCTCCGCCCCCCTGACGAGCATCACAAAAATCGACGCTCAAGTC
AGAGGTGGCGAAACCCGACAGGACTATAAAGATACCAGGCGTTTCCCCCTGGAAGCTCCCTCGTGCGCTC
TCCTGTTCCGACCCTGCCGCTTACCGGATACCTGTCCGCCTTTCTCCCTTCGGGAAGCGTGGCGCTTTCT
CATAGCTCACGCTGTAGGTATCTCAGTTCGGTGTAGGTCGTTCGCTCCAAGCTGGGCTGTGTGCACGAAC
CCCCCGTTCAGCCCGACCGCTGCGCCTTATCCGGTAACTATCGTCTTGAGTCCAACCCGGTAAGACACGA
CTTATCGCCACTGGCAGCAGCCACTGGTAACAGGATTAGCAGAGCGAGGTATGTAGGCGGTGCTACAGAG
TTCTTGAAGTGGTGGCCTAACTACGGCTACACTAGAAGGACAGTATTTGGTATCTGCGCTCTGCTGAAGC
CAGTTACCTTCGGAAAAAGAGTTGGTAGCTCTTGATCCGGCAAACAAACCACCGCTGGTAGCGGTGGTTT
TTTTGTTTGCAAGCAGCAGATTACGCGCAGAAAAAAAGGATCTCAAGAAGATCCTTTGATCTTTTCTACG
GGGTCTGACGCTCAGTGGAACGAAAACTCACGTTAAGGGATTTTGGTCATGAGATTATCAAAAAGGATCT
TCACCTAGATCCTTTTAAATTAAAAATGAAGTTTTAAATCAATCTAAAGTATATATGAGTAAACTTGGTC
TGACAGTTACCAATGCTTAATCAGTGAGGCACCTATCTCAGCGATCTGTCTATTTCGTTCATCCATAGTT
GCCTGACTCCCCGTCGTGTAGATAACTACGATACGGGAGGGCTTACCATCTGGCCCCAGTGCTGCAATGA
TACCGCGAGACCCACGCTCACCGGCTCCAGATTTATCAGCAATAAACCAGCCAGCCGGAAGGGCCGAGCG
CAGAAGTGGTCCTGCAACTTTATCCGCCTCCATCCAGTCTATTAATTGTTGCCGGGAAGCTAGAGTAAGT
AGTTCGCCAGTTAATAGTTTGCGCAACGTTGTTGCCATTGCTACAGGCATCGTGGTGTCACGCTCGTCGT
TTGGTATGGCTTCATTCAGCTCCGGTTCCCAACGATCAAGGCGAGTTACATGATCCCCCATGTTGTGCAA
AAAAGCGGTTAGCTCCTTCGGTCCTCCGATCGTTGTCAGAAGTAAGTTGGCCGCAGTGTTATCACTCATG
GTTATGGCAGCACTGCATAATTCTCTTACTGTCATGCCATCCGTAAGATGCTTTTCTGTGACTGGTGAGT
ACTCAACCAAGTCATTCTGAGAATAGTGTATGCGGCGACCGAGTTGCTCTTGCCCGGCGTCAATACGGGA
TAATACCGCGCCACATAGCAGAACTTTAAAAGTGCTCATCATTGGAAAACGTTCTTCGGGGCGAAAACTC
TCAAGGATCTTACCGCTGTTGAGATCCAGTTCGATGTAACCCACTCGTGCACCCAACTGATCTTCAGCAT
CTTTTACTTTCACCAGCGTTTCTGGGTGAGCAAAAACAGGAAGGCAAAATGCCGCAAAAAAGGGAATAAG
GGCGACACGGAAATGTTGAATACTCATACTCTTCCTTTTTCAATATTATTGAAGCATTTATCAGGGTTAT
TGTCTCATGAGCGGATACATATTTGAATGTATTTAGAAAAATAAACAAATAGGGGTTCCGCGCACATTTC
CCCGAAAAGTGCCACCTAAATTGTAAGCGTTAATATTTTGTTAAAATTCGCGTTAAATTTTTGTTAAATC
AGCTCATTTTTTAACCAATAGGCCGAAATCGGCAAAATCCCTTATAAATCAAAAGAATAGACCGAGATAG
GGT
[37 nt withheld, positions 3924-3960]
AAAGAACGTGGACTCCAACGTCAAAGG
[49 nt withheld, positions 3988-4036]
T
[91 nt withheld, positions 4038-4128]
G
[124 nt withheld, positions 4130-4253]
CCCATTCGCCATTCAGGCTGCGCAACTGTTGGGAAGGGCGATCGGTGCGGGCCTCTTCGCTATTACGCCA
GTCGAGGCGGCCGCGTCGACCATAGCCAATTCAATATGGCGTATATGGACTCATGCCAATTCAATATGGT
GGATCTGGACCTGTGCCAATTCAATATGGCGTATATGGACTCGTGCCAATTCAATATGGTGGATCTGGAC
CCCAGCCAATTCAATATGGCGGACTTGGCACCATGCCAATTCAATATGGCGGACTTGGCACTGTGCCAAC
TGGGGAGGGGTCTACTTGGCACGGTGCCAAGTTTGAGGAGGGGTCTTGGCCCTGTGCCAAGTCCGCCATA
TTGAATTGGCATGGTGCCAATAATGGCGGCCATATTGGCTATATGCCAGGATCAATATATAGGCAATATC
CAATATGGCCCTATGCCAATATGGCTATTGGCCAGGTTCAATACTATGTATTGGCCCTATGCCATATAGT
ATTCCATATATGGGTTTTCCTATTGACGTAGATAGCCCCTCCCAATGGGCGGTCCCATATACCATATATG
GGGCTTCCTAATACCGCCCATAGCCACTCCCCCATTGACGTCAATGGTCTCTATATATGGTCTTTCCTAT
TGACGTCATATGGGCGGTCCTATTGACGTATATGGCGCCTCCCCCATTGACGTCAATTACGGTAAATGGC
CCGCCTGGCTCAATGCCCATTGACGTCAATAGGACCACCCACCATTGACGTCAATGGGATGGCTCATTGC
CCATTCATATCCGTTCTCACGCCCCCTATTGACGTCAATGACGGTAAATGGCCCACTTGGCAGTACATCA
ATATCTATTAATAGTAACTTGGCAAGTACATTACTATTGGAAGTACGCCAGGGTACATTGGCAGTACTCC
CATTGACGTCAATGGCGGTAAATGGCCCGCGATGGCTGCCAAGTACATCCCCATTGACGTCAATGGGGAG
GGGCAATGACGCAAATGGGCGTTCCATTGACGTAAATGGGCGGTAGGCGTGCCTAATGGGAGGTCTATAT
AAGCAATGCTCGTTTAGGGAAC
