>Addgene plasmid #31376 | LCMV:ECFP(loxP)MCS | addgene partial sequence | sequence record 38537 | CMV-F 5'-CGCAAATGGGCGGTAGGCGTG-3'
TTNGGGACCGCCATTCTGCCTGGGGACGTCGGAGCAAGCTTATAACTTCGTATAGCATACATTATACGAA
GTTATAGGATCCATCGCCACCATGGTGAGCAAGGGCGAGGAGCTGTTCACCGGGGTGGTGCCCATCCTGG
TCGAGCTGGACGGCGACGTAAACGGCCACAAGTTCAGCGTGTCCGGCGAGGGCGAGGGCGATGCCACCTA
CGGCAAGCTGACCCTGAAGTTCATCTGCACCACCGGCAAGCTGCCCGTGCCCTGGCCCACCCTCGTGACC
ACCCTGACCTGGGGCGTGCAGTGCTTCAGCCGCTACCCCGACCACATGAAGCAGCACGACTTCTTCAAGT
CCGCCATGCCCGAAGGCTACGTCCAGGAGCGCACCATCTTCTTCAAGGACGACGGCAACTACAAGACCCG
CGCCGAGGTGAAGTTCGAGGGCGACACCCTGGTGAACCGCATCGAGCTGAAGGGCATCGACTTCAAGGAG
GACGGCAACATCCTGGGGCACAAGCTGGAGTACAACTACATCAGCCACAACGTCTATATCACCGCCGACA
AGCAGAAGAACGGCATCAAGGCCAACTTCAAGATCCGCCACAACATCGAGGACGGCAGCGTGCAGCTCGC
CGACCACTACCAGCAGAACACCCCCATCGGCGACGGCCCCGTGCTGCTGCCCGACAACCACTACCTGAGC
ACCCAGTCCGCCCTGAGCAAAGACCCCAACGAGAAGCGCGATCACATGGTCCTGCTGGAGTTCGTGACCG
CCGCCGGGATCACTCTCGGCATGGACGAGCTGTACAAGTAATCTAGAGGATCATAATCAGCA
