>Addgene plasmid #31376 | LCMV:ECFP(loxP)MCS | addgene partial sequence | sequence record 39841 | EGFP-C 5'-CATGGTCCTGCTGGAGTTCGTG-3'
TCTCGGCATGGACGAGCTGTACAAGTAATCTAGAGGATCATAATCAGCCATACCACATTTGTAGAGGTTT
TACTTGCTTTAAAAAACCTCCCACACCTCCCCCTGAACCTGAAACATAAAATGAATGCAATTGTTGTTGT
TAACTTGTTTATTGCAGCTTATAATGGTTACAAATAAAGCAATAGCATCACAAATTTCACAAATAAAGCA
TTTTTTTCACTGCATTCTAGTTGTGGTTTGTCCAAACTCATCAATGTATCTTATCATGTCTGGATCCATA
ACTTCGTATAGNATACATTATACGAAGTTATACCTAGGAGATCTCACCGGTGACTAGTCAGGGGGGATCT
GCATGGATCTTTGTGAAGGAACCTTACTTCTGTGGTGTGACATAATTGGACAAACTACCTACAGAGATTT
AAAGCTCTAAGGTAAATATAAAATTTTTAAGTGTATAATGTGTTAAACTACTGATTCTAATTGTTTGTGT
ATTTTAGATTCCAACCTATGGAACTGATGAATGGGAGCAGTGGTGGAAT
